>Addgene plasmid #238588 | CDK9-HiBiT Vector | addgene full sequence | sequence record 478466 | Addgene NGS Result
TCAATATTGGCCATTAGCCATATTATTCATTGGTTATATAGCATAAATCAATATTGGCTATTGGCCATTG
CATACGTTGTATCTATATCATAATATGTACATTTATATTGGCTCATGTCCAATATGACCGCCATGTTGGC
ATTGATTATTGACTAGTTATTAATAGTAATCAATTACGGGGTCATTAGTTCATAGCCCATATATGGAGTT
CCGCGTTACATAACTTACGGTAAATGGCCCGCCTGGCTGACCGCCCAACGACCCCCGCCCATTGACGTCA
ATAATGACGTATGTTCCCATAGTAACGCCAATAGGGACTTTCCATTGACGTCAATGGGTGGAGTATTTAC
GGTAAACTGCCCACTTGGCAGTACATCAAGTGTATCATATGCCAAGTCCGCCCCCTATTGACGTCAATGA
CGGTAAATGGCCCGCCTGGCATTATGCCCAGTACATGACCTTACGGGACTTTCCTACTTGGCAGTACATC
TACGTATTAGTCATCGCTATTACCATGGTGATGCGGTTTTGGCAGTACACCAATGGGCGTGGATAGCGGT
TTGACTCACGGGGATTTCCAAGTCTCCACCCCATTGACGTCAATGGGAGTTTGTTTTGGCACCAAAATCA
ACGGGACTTTCCAAAATGTCGTAATAACCCCGCCCCGTTGACGCAAATGGGCGGTAGGCGTGTACGGTGG
GAGGTCTATATAAGCAGAGCTGGTTTAGTGAACCGTCAGATCACTAGAAGCTTTATTGCGGTAGTTTATC
ACAGTTAAATTGCTAACGCAGTCAGTGCTTCTGACACAACAGTCTCGAACTTAAGCTGCAGAAGTTGGTC
GTGAGGCACTGGGCAGGTAAGTATCAAGGTTACAAGACAGGTTTAAGGAGACCAATAGAAACTGGGCTTG
TCGAGACAGAGAAGACTCTTGCGTTTCTGATAGGCACCTATTGGTCTTACTGACATCCACTTTGCCTTTC
TCTCCACAGGTGTCCACTCCCAGTTCAATTACAGCTCTTAAGGCTAGAGTATTAATACGACTCACTATAG
GGCTAGCGATCGCCATGGCGAAGCAGTACGACTCGGTGGAGTGCCCTTTTTGTGATGAAGTTTCCAAATA
CGAGAAGCTCGCCAAGATCGGCCAAGGCACCTTCGGGGAGGTGTTCAAGGCCAGGCACCGCAAGACCGGC
CAGAAGGTGGCTCTGAAGAAGGTGCTGATGGAAAACGAGAAGGAGGGGTTCCCCATTACAGCCTTGCGGG
AGATCAAGATCCTTCAGCTTCTAAAACACGAGAATGTGGTCAACTTGATTGAGATTTGTCGAACCAAAGC
TTCCCCCTATAACCGCTGCAAGGGTAGTATATACCTGGTGTTCGACTTCTGCGAGCATGACCTTGCTGGG
CTGTTGAGCAATGTTTTGGTCAAGTTCACGCTGTCTGAGATCAAGAGGGTGATGCAGATGCTGCTTAACG
GCCTCTACTACATCCACAGAAACAAGATCCTGCATAGGGACATGAAGGCTGCTAATGTGCTTATCACTCG
TGATGGGGTCCTGAAGCTGGCAGACTTTGGGCTGGCCCGGGCCTTCAGCCTGGCCAAGAACAGCCAGCCC
AACCGCTACACCAACCGTGTGGTGACACTCTGGTACCGGCCCCCGGAGCTGTTGCTCGGGGAGCGGGACT
ACGGCCCCCCCATTGACCTGTGGGGTGCTGGGTGCATCATGGCAGAGATGTGGACCCGCAGCCCCATCAT
GCAGGGCAACACGGAGCAGCACCAACTCGCCCTCATCAGTCAGCTCTGCGGCTCCATCACCCCTGAGGTG
TGGCCAAACGTGGACAACTATGAGCTGTACGAAAAGCTGGAGCTGGTCAAGGGCCAGAAGCGGAAGGTGA
AGGACAGGCTGAAGGCCTATGTGCGTGACCCATACGCACTGGACCTCATCGACAAGCTGCTGGTGCTGGA
CCCTGCCCAGCGCATCGACAGCGATGACGCCCTCAACCACGACTTCTTCTGGTCCGACCCCATGCCCTCC
GACCTCAAGGGCATGCTCTCCACCCACCTGACGTCCATGTTCGAGTACTTGGCACCACCGCGCCGGAAGG
GCAGCCAGATCACCCAGCAGTCCACCAACCAGAGTCGCAATCCCGCCACCACCAACCAGACGGAGTTTGA
GCGCGTCTTCGTTTCTCAAGGCAGTTCAGGTGGCTCGAGCGGTGTGAGCGGCTGGCGGCTGTTCAAGAAG
ATTAGCTAAGGCCGCGACTCTAGAGTCGACCTGCAGGCATGCAAGCTGATCCGGCTGCTAACAAAGCCCG
AAAGGAAGCTGAGTTGGCTGCTGCCACCGCTGAGCAATAACTAGCATAACCCCTTGGGGCGGCCGCTTCG
AGCAGACATGATAAGATACATTGATGAGTTTGGACAAACCACAACTAGAATGCAGTGAAAAAAATGCTTT
ATTTGTGAAATTTGTGATGCTATTGCTTTATTTGTAACCATTATAAGCTGCAATAAACAAGTTAACAACA
ACAATTGCATTCATTTTATGTTTCAGGTTCAGGGGGAGATGTGGGAGGTTTTTTTAAGCAAGTAAAACCT
CTACAAATGTGGTAAAATCGAATTTTAACAAAATATTAACGCTTACAATTTCCTGATGCGGTATTTTCTC
CTTACGCATCTGTGCGGTATTTCACACCGCATACGCGGATCTGCGCAGCACCATGGCCTGAAATAACCTC
TGAAAGAGGAACTTGGTTAGGTACCTTCTGAGGCGGAAAGAACCAGCTGTGGAATGTGTGTCAGTTAGGG
TGTGGAAAGTCCCCAGGCTCCCCAGCAGGCAGAAGTATGCAAAGCATGCATCTCAATTAGTCAGCAACCA
GGTGTGGAAAGTCCCCAGGCTCCCCAGCAGGCAGAAGTATGCAAAGCATGCATCTCAATTAGTCAGCAAC
CATAGTCCCGCCCCTAACTCCGCCCATCCCGCCCCTAACTCCGCCCAGTTCCGCCCATTCTCCGCCCCAT
GGCTGACTAATTTTTTTTATTTATGCAGAGGCCGAGGCCGCCTCGGCCTCTGAGCTATTCCAGAAGTAGT
GAGGAGGCTTTTTTGGAGGCCTAGGCTTTTGCAAAAAGCTTAATTAACTGTTGACAATTAATCATCGGCA
TAGTATATCGGCATAGTATAATACGACAAGGTGAGGAACTAAACCCAGGAGGCAGATCATGATTGAACAA
GATGGATTGCACGCAGGTTCTCCGGCCGCTTGGGTGGAGAGGCTATTCGGCTATGACTGGGCACAACAGA
CAATCGGCTGCTCTGATGCCGCCGTGTTCCGGCTGTCAGCGCAGGGGCGCCCGGTTCTTTTTGTCAAGAC
CGACCTGTCCGGTGCCCTGAATGAACTGCAGGACGAGGCAGCGCGGCTATCGTGGCTGGCCACGACGGGC
GTTCCTTGCGCAGCTGTGCTCGACGTTGTCACTGAAGCGGGAAGGGACTGGCTGCTATTGGGCGAAGTGC
CGGGGCAGGATCTCCTGTCATCTCACCTTGCTCCTGCCGAGAAAGTATCCATCATGGCTGATGCAATGCG
GCGGCTGCATACGCTTGATCCGGCTACCTGCCCATTCGACCACCAAGCGAAACATCGCATCGAGCGAGCA
CGTACTCGGATGGAAGCCGGTCTTGTCGATCAGGATGATCTGGACGAAGAGCATCAGGGGCTCGCGCCAG
CCGAACTGTTCGCCAGGCTCAAGGCGCGCATGCCCGACGGCGAGGATCTCGTCGTGACCCATGGCGATGC
CTGCTTGCCGAATATCATGGTGGAAAATGGCCGCTTTTCTGGATTCATCGACTGTGGCCGGCTGGGTGTG
GCGGACCGCTATCAGGACATAGCGTTGGCTACCCGTGATATTGCTGAAGAGCTTGGCGGCGAATGGGCTG
ACCGCTTCCTCGTGCTTTACGGTATCGCCGCTCCCGATTCGCAGCGCATCGCCTTCTATCGCCTTCTTGA
CGAGTTCTTCTGAGCGGGACTCTGGGGTTCGAAATGACCGACCAAGCGACGCCCAACCTGCCATCACGAT
GGCCGCAATAAAATATCTTTATTTTCATTACATCTGTGTGTTGGTTTTTTGTGTGAATCGATAGCGATAA
GGATCCGCTCATGCGATGATAAGCTGTCAAACATGAGAATTACAACTTATATCGTATGGGGCTGACTTCA
GGTGCTACATTTGAAGAGATAAATTGCACTGAAATCTAGAAATATTTTATCTGATTAATAAGATGATCTT
CTTGAGATCGTTTTGGTCTGCGCGTAATCTCTTGCTCTGAAAACGAAAAAACCGCCTTGCAGGGCGGTTT
TTCGAAGGTTCTCTGAGCTACCAACTCTTTGAACCGAGGTAACTGGCTTGGAGGAGCGCAGTCACCAAAA
CTTGTCCTTTCAGTTTAGCCTTAACCGGCGCATGACTTCAAGACTAACTCCTCTAAATCAATTACCAGTG
GCTGCTGCCAGTGGTGCTTTTGCATGTCTTTCCGGGTTGGACTCAAGACGATAGTTACCGGATAAGGCGC
AGCGGTCGGACTGAACGGGGGGTTCGTGCATACAGTCCAGCTTGGAGCGAACTGCCTACCCGGAACTGAG
TGTCAGGCGTGGAATGAGACAAACGCGGCCATAACAGCGGAATGACACCGGTAAACCGAAAGGCAGGAAC
AGGAGAGCGCACGAGGGAGCCGCCAGGGGGAAACGCCTGGTATCTTTATAGTCCTGTCGGGTTTCGCCAC
CACTGATTTGAGCGTCAGATTTCGTGATGCTTGTCAGGGGGGCGGAGCCTATGGAAAAACGGCTTTGCCG
CGGCCCTCTCACTTCCCTGTTAAGTATCTTCCTGGCATCTTCCAGGAAATCTCCGCCCCGTTCGTAAGCC
ATTTCCGCTCGCCGCAGTCGAACGACCGAGCGTAGCGAGTCAGTGAGCGAGGAAGCGGAATATATCCTGT
ATCACATATTCTGCTGACGCACCGGTGCAGCCTTTTTTCTCCTGCCACATGAAGCACTTCACTGACACCC
TCATCAGTGCCAACATAGTAAGCCAGTATACACTCCGCTAGCGCTGATGTCCGGCGGTGCTTTTGCCGTT
ACGCACCACCCCGTCATGAGATTACGCGTTTTAGCGGTGCGTACAATTAAGGGATTATGGTAAATCCACT
TACTGTCTGCCCTCGTAGCCATCGAGATAAACCGCAGTACTCCGGCCACGATGCGTCCGGCGTAGAGGAT
CGAGATCT
Features (pLannotate 1.2.2; 22 found; start..end, strand, type, name):
    140..517     +  enhancer       CMV enhancer: human cytomegalovirus immediate early enhancer
    519..718     +  promoter       CMV promoter: human cytomegalovirus (CMV) immediate early promoter
    857..989     +  intron         chimeric intron: chimera between introns from human β-globin and immunoglobulin heavy chain genes
   1033..1051    +  promoter       T7 promoter: promoter for bacteriophage T7 RNA polymerase
   1065..2180    +  CDS            CDK9: CDK9_HUMAN - Also known as CDC2L4, TAK. Experimental evidence at protein level: Swiss-Prot protein existence level 1. Protein kinase involved in the regulation of transcription (PubMed:10574912, PubMed:10757782, PubMed:11145967, PubMed:11575923, PubMed:11809800, PubMed:11884399, PubMed:14701750, PubMed:16109376, PubMed:16109377, PubMed:20930849, PubMed:28426094). Member of the cyclin-dependent kinase pair (CDK9/cyclin-T) complex, also called positive transcription elongation factor b (P-TEFb), which facilitates the transition from abortive to productive elongation by phosphorylating the CTD (C
   2258..2287    +  misc_feature   MCS (fragment): pUC18/19 multiple cloning site
   2294..2343    +  CDS            SET1 (fragment): solubility-enhancement tag derived from T7 phage gene 10B
   2351..2370    +  terminator     T7 terminator (fragment): transcription terminator for bacteriophage T7 RNA polymerase
   2392..2513    -  polyA_signal   SV40 poly(A) signal: SV40 polyadenylation signal
   2536..2604    -  CDS            large T antigen (fragment): large T antigen from SV40 (simian virus 40)
   2609..2641    +  rep_origin     M13 ori (fragment): M13 bacteriophage origin of replication; arrow indicates direction of (+) strand synthesis
   2642..2693    -  misc_feature   bom (fragment): basis of mobility region from pBR322
   2758..3115    +  promoter       SV40 promoter: SV40 enhancer and early promoter
   3130..3177    +  promoter       EM7 promoter: synthetic bacterial promoter&nbsp
   3209..4000    +  CDS            neo: KKA2_KLEPN - Also known as kan, nptII. Experimental evidence at protein level: Swiss-Prot protein existence level 1. Resistance to kanamycin, neomycin, paromomycin, ribostamycin, butirosin and gentamicin B. From Klebsiella pneumoniae.
   4067..4115    +  polyA_signal   poly(A) signal: synthetic polyadenylation signal
   4144..4160    -  promoter       tet promoter (fragment): E. coli promoter for tetracycline efflux protein gene
   4272..4817    +  rep_origin     p15A ori: Plasmids containing the medium-copy-number p15A origin of replication can be propagated in E. coli cells that contain a second plasmid with the ColE1 origin.
   4905..4960    +  rep_origin     RSF ori (fragment): Plasmids containing the RSF 1030 origin of replication can be propagated in E. coli cells that contain additional plasmids with compatible origins.
   5059..5085    -  misc_feature   bom (fragment): basis of mobility region from pBR322
   5079..5126    -  mobile_element IS1 (fragment): prokaryotic transposable element IS1
   5134..5205    +  misc_feature   cer region (fragment): ColE1-derived recombination site that helps to maintain plasmids as monomers
