[The description below was written by a language model from this plasmid's Addgene catalogue record and pLannotate feature annotations shown in this document.]
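Description:
CDK9-HiBiT Vector is a mammalian expression plasmid of about 5.3 kb, built on the pBiT3.1-C [CMV/HiBiT/Blast] backbone, that produces human CDK9 fused at its C terminus to the HiBiT tag. Transcription is driven by the human cytomegalovirus immediate-early enhancer and promoter, followed by a chimeric β-globin/immunoglobulin intron that generally improves mRNA processing and expression. A T7 promoter sits just upstream of the open reading frame and could support in vitro transcription. The wild-type CDK9 coding sequence has no recorded mutations, and an SV40 polyadenylation signal lies downstream. The HiBiT tag is listed in the catalogue as a backbone-encoded C-terminal fusion, but it is not picked out as a separate feature in the automated annotation. Several short "fragment" hits in the table (SET1, T7 terminator, large T antigen, M13 ori, bom, IS1, cer) are probably partial matches rather than functional elements.

Selection relies on a single neo (nptII) gene placed behind tandem SV40 early and EM7 promoters and followed by a synthetic poly(A) signal. It therefore confers kanamycin resistance in E. coli and neomycin-class resistance in mammalian cells. This fits the catalogue markers, although the backbone name refers to blasticidin and no blasticidin resistance gene is annotated. The replication origin is annotated as p15A, normally considered medium copy, whereas the catalogue lists the plasmid as high copy.

HiBiT is a small peptide that complements the LgBiT polypeptide to reconstitute NanoLuc-type luciferase activity. The construct therefore suits luminescent detection and quantification of CDK9, the kinase subunit of the P-TEFb transcription elongation factor, in transfected mammalian cells. The record states no purpose beyond expression of the fusion protein.
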