Addgene plasmid #238588: CDK9-HiBiT Vector
Purpose: Express CDK9-HiBiT Fusion Protein in Mammalian Cells under a CMV promoter
Depositing lab: Promega Corporation.
Backbone
  Vector backbone: pBiT3.1-C [CMV/HiBiT/Blast] Vector
  Vector type: Mammalian Expression
  Selectable markers: Neomycin
Growth in bacteria
  Bacterial resistance: Kanamycin, 50 μg/mL
  Growth temperature: 37°C
  Growth strain: DH5alpha
  Copy number: High Copy
Gene/Insert
  Gene/Insert name: CDK9
  Species: H. sapiens (human)
  Mutation: None
  Entrez Gene: CDK9 (a.k.a. C-2k, CDC2L4, CTK1, PITALRE, TAK)
  Promoter: CMV
  Tag / fusion protein: HiBiT (C terminal on backbone)
  Cloning method: Other
Terms and licenses: Academic/Nonprofit Terms; Industry Terms
How to cite: CDK9-HiBiT Vector was a gift from Promega Corporation (Addgene plasmid # 238588 ; http://n2t.net/addgene:238588 ; RRID:Addgene_238588)
